Addgene plasmid #68120: Prab-3::NLS::GFP
Purpose: Nuclear Localized GFP for pan-neuronal expression in C. Elegans
Depositing lab: Andrew Leifer. Depositing organization: Princeton University. Publication: Whole-brain calcium imaging with cellular resolution in freely behaving Caenorhabditis elegans. Nguyen JP, Shipley FB, Linder AN, Plummer GS, Liu M, Setru SU, Shaevitz JW, Leifer AM. Proc Natl Acad Sci U S A. 2015 Dec 28. pii: 201507110. 10.1073/pnas.1507110112 PubMed 26712014.
Backbone
  Vector backbone: Not Available
  Vector type: Worm Expression
Growth in bacteria
  Bacterial resistance: Ampicillin, 100 μg/mL
  Growth temperature: 37°C
  Growth strain: DH5alpha
  Copy number: High Copy
Gene/Insert
  Gene/Insert name: GFP
  Species: C. elegans (nematode)
  Promoter: rab-3
  Cloning method: Gibson Cloning
  Sequencing primers: 5′ caggaaacagctatgac
Terms and licenses: Academic/Nonprofit Terms; Industry Terms: Not Available to Industry
How to cite: Prab-3::NLS::GFP was a gift from Andrew Leifer (Addgene plasmid # 68120 ; http://n2t.net/addgene:68120 ; RRID:Addgene_68120)
