[The description below was written by a language model from this plasmid's Addgene catalogue record and pLannotate feature annotations shown in this document.]
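Description:
Prab-3::NLS::GFP is an 8.9 kb worm expression plasmid designed to label the nuclei of neurons throughout the C. elegans nervous system. The backbone is not named in the record, but the annotated features point to a pUC-type E. coli vector. It carries a high-copy ColE1/pMB1-family origin, an ampicillin resistance gene (β-lactamase) with its own promoter, a fragment of the pUC18/19 multiple cloning site, and the lac promoter, operator and CAP site that usually flank that site. Short remnants of rop, bom and lacI are also detected and are most likely backbone leftovers rather than functional elements. No marker for selection in worms is annotated.

The payload is a GFP coding sequence driven by the rab-3 promoter, which is widely used for pan-neuronal expression in C. elegans. According to the construct name and stated purpose, GFP is fused to a nuclear localization signal, so fluorescence is concentrated in the nucleus rather than spread through the cytoplasm and processes. The automated annotation finds only the GFP-family reading frame, matched as a fragment to an Aequorea victoria-derived variant. It does not separately mark the promoter or the NLS. The roughly 4.5 kb of unannotated sequence upstream of GFP presumably holds the promoter region, though the table does not confirm this. A short match to the C. elegans gene aex-5 lies downstream of GFP, and its role is not stated. The insert was assembled by Gibson cloning.

Compact nuclear signals make densely packed neurons easier to separate and follow. This fits the associated work on whole-brain calcium imaging with cellular resolution in freely behaving worms.
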