Features (pLannotate 1.2.2; 12 found; start..end, strand, type, name):
      1..19      -  misc_feature   MCS (fragment): pUC18/19 multiple cloning site
   4595..5470    +  CDS            vsfGFP-9 (fragment): vsfGFP-9 is a basic (constitutively fluorescent) green fluorescent protein published in 2015, derived from Aequorea victoria. It has low acid sensitivity.
   6055..6207    +  CDS            aex-5 (fragment): AEX5_CAEEL - Also known as kpc-3 From Caenorhabditis elegans.
   6335..6370    +  CDS            rop (fragment): Rop protein, which maintains plasmids at low copy number; rop
   6472..6571    +  misc_feature   bom (fragment): basis of mobility region from pBR322
   6669..6773    +  promoter       AmpR promoter: bla
   6774..7634    +  CDS            AmpR: β-lactamase; bla; confers resistance to ampicillin, carbenicillin, and related antibiotics
   7805..8393    +  rep_origin     ori: high-copy-number ColE1/pMB1/pBR322/pUC origin of replication
   8576..8668    +  CDS            lacI (fragment): lac repressor; lacI; The lac repressor binds to the lac operator to inhibit transcription in E. coli. This inhibition can be relieved by adding lactose or isopropyl-β-D-thiogalactopyranoside (IPTG).
   8681..8702    +  protein_bind   CAP binding site: CAP binding activates transcription in the presence of cAMP. E. coli catabolite activator protein
   8717..8747    +  promoter       lac promoter: promoter for the E. coli lac operon
   8755..8771    +  protein_bind   lac operator: The lac repressor binds to the lac operator to inhibit transcription in E. coli. This inhibition can be relieved by adding lactose or isopropyl-β-D-thiogalactopyranoside (IPTG). lac repressor encoded by lacI
>Addgene plasmid #68120 | Prab-3::NLS::GFP | depositor full sequence | sequence record 118758 | Prab-3::NLS::GFP sequence 8924 bps
AAGCTTGCATGCCTGCAGGCGAGTTTTGACTGGCTTTCAAAAACTGAGTGATTACTAATTATTTTTGAAA
AAATTAACAGTTGTGATATGATATTTAGACATTTTTGCAATATATAATTTGTTTGAAAAAAAAACATTTT
TTAATGGTCTTCGAAGCTATAATAGTTTTTCGTAAAATTTTAAATAAAACAGCTGACAGATATCCACATT
CAATAATTGAAAGTATGCAGTTCTCTTTTTTTTTGTCAAATAGAAAAAAAGTAACAGATGGTCAGATATA
ATCTAGGTTAATCTGACTCTGGTCATCGATGAACTCATTTTCATCATAATCATTCTTCTTTCAAATGGTC
TGTTCGGAATTCGAATATTCAATAAATGGATATCTTATTAGATGCTCCGGATTTATTCCACCAAACTTCC
AAGACGTAAGTTCAATTTAAACAAAATTACTATAGCTTGAAAAAATGAGAAAAAACGAGCAGATAAAAAA
ATAACAGAAAAAATCCATAAAAATGACGAGGGTTCCGTGCGAAAATCGTCATTGTTTTTGGCTTGCATCA
CACTTTTCCGCGAGTCAGCCACACTGTTTTATCGATTATTATTTTTCTGATTTCAGAAACCGGAAACTTA
CAACTGAGATGCTTTCATTTTGATTTTTTTAAATTTAGTTTTGATTTCAGCGATTTGTTTGAATATAATT
ATGCATGAGTTGGCTTTTGCATTTTTAGATAAATAAGTTCACATGCTCGGACAAATTGTGTGGTTTAATC
TGTGAAAGTTTTGAATCTTCTGTTTGAAAAAAAAACATTTTTAATTTGTATATACGAGTGAATTGGTTAG
GCCCTGGTTACGTTTTCCAGCGAATTCATTCAAATTTCTTATTTTTTCTATTTTTTCAATTAAATAATTT
AGTTCTCTATCACATGTGTATGATCAAAATTTCATTCCTAATCGTAAGCAAATTTAGGCTCATCCGTAGT
ATAATTTTGTTATGAAGGGCTTCACAGTAAAAGCTCAAACTCCAACATTTAGCAACTAGCAACCAACAAA
AAACCAAAGAAATGTCAGTTTTGAAAAGTCGTTATTTCTTTGTCTTCTCACAATTCACACATCATCTTCT
CGTTTTCCTCCGTTTTTTTGTCGTGCTTCCTTCTTTTCTTTACACATTTTTCTAACCTTTTTTTAAGTCT
ATCCTCTCCTAATCCTTTGTACTCTCTAATCAGTTTTGCTGGTTGTGCTGCACAATTTTTATCAGATTTA
TGCGCGAAACAAAAGCCTCTCGCGGAGAGCTCCGCCAAATCCGGTCTTCTTTTTTCCTTGCCTATCGGAT
TTCACAAACATTCAGTTTGTCACTTGACGATGTGTTGGAGGCATTACTACTAGGAAGTGTTATTCATATT
TTTTATTCGTTTCTTTTTGGTGACTAAACGAAATATTCCGAACGTTTTCCTGATTTCAGGCGGCGGAAAC
GAAGAAGACCATGAATAATCAACAGGCTGCCATTGCATCCGCCAGAAGTCGAGTGAGTTCTTTGAAAATC
TTTATTAGAGTTATTTGTGACAATTTGCCACTTTTTTTTTAATGTTTAATGAATCTGTAACGAAATTAAT
ACCAAGGGTGTCCAACAGAACTATCTGAGCGGTTATTTAATTTTTAGATAGTATATTTCTTCCGATCGTA
ACATACATATTTTCAAGCATAGTACTGTGATTTAAGTTACAGTTTTCCAATCAGTCTTGATTTTAATAAA
AACTTTTCAACTGCAAAAATGCCTCTGAAGTATTTTTCTATATTTTTATAGTTGAATAATTTTTTGATTG
GCACAAAGACCGCCGAGATATGAGCCGTTAAAGTAAAGCTGCATGGATTCAATATGGTTTGTATTTGATT
GGAGTCACTTACATGGAAATATTTGTATTTAAATCTCATATTTTAAAACAAGACAAACACCAAATTAAAT
TTTTATTAATCTGAACATTTTTCAATCGATTTGGTAAACAAATTATTAGATGTTTCCCTCAAAAATTGTA
ACAATTCCTAAATTGTGGCACTTATAATAACATCGTCCTGAATTCTCAAAAAAAACCGAATGCTAAGAGA
GATTTCGTTTAACTGGGACCTGTAACTGAATTTTCAAATATTGGCAGTTTTTGATAAACTGGGAGGGAAA
TCAAAAACCAAAACTACAGTACCCCTCGTGTTATAATAAATTGTCATTCACTCCTTTTTTGTTCCCAACA
TTTGCTCCCATCTCCTGACGAGAAAGAACAATTTTATGAGCACGGGAACCCGTGGGCGTCCATCCGTTCC
TCCTGTGCAATTTCAGCCCCCTTCCTCTACATTCTCTGTGTTCCCGTTTTTATCGTTTTATGGGTATCGG
GAACGGACAGATCGCTTCCATTTGCTTCTATTCCGTCCTCACAAGACGTCCCACTAACTGATTTTCTTCT
GATTTCTTTTCACTGAAAATGGGAAAGAAAGAAAAAGACGATGAATCGACGACTTCTTCTCAGGAGAAGG
TGAAGAAGAAGGATAAGGAGAAAGTTCATCTAAGGCTGAAAGATAAAGTAAAAAAACTTAGAAAATCTAA
GTCGATTGCAGTATCTTCTCCAGCTGATTATATGACTTGTCAGTGTGAACCATGCAAAAAAGTAGCTCTC
GAGGTAATAATTTTTAAACTCAATACGTAGTTAAGTTTGAACTCCTTTTAATTTACTTATCATCTAATTT
ACCGTCACAATAGTACTTCCATTAGCAATTATTTTAAAATTACATGCATAGCTTCAATGTTCGTTTTTTT
GCGTTCTCATATCGTATGTTGTCTGCCTCTCGAATACTGACTGTCCGACTAGAATGTCCCGGTAGGATTA
CTGTACGGTCACTGGGAATAAACTGTTTCTGAAATCAATCTGAAATTCCGTAGATCTTCTTGGTTCAATT
TCTTATTCCTCAATCTTTGGACAACGTCACCTTCAGAGTCGTCGTTGAGTATCCCATCATTAACTAGTCA
ATCTTTCTCTCTTTTTCATTTCCCCCAACTTTTCTGCATATTTTTTGACGACGACGACCTCGACGGCAAC
GAGAATACATTTATCTATTTTTTAGTATAGCATATATACATTTTCTACTTTTCTCTAACCCATTTCAGAC
GTATAGATTTTGGTTTTCGAATGCAACTTTGAGATTTTTCAAAGATCTTCAGATGGGAGCAGTGGACTGT
CTATTTGATATTCTTAAAATGTACTCTATAAAAGATGAAACTGTAATGACCAATTCCCTACATAAATATT
TTTAACTAATTGGTCGGATATTTGGGGATCAGAGAAGTACTTGTTTTTGCGATATTAATAATGATATATT
TTTCTAGTAAAAAAATGTTAAGCGATTTGTGAATAATTAAGTTGGCTTGAAAAAGATTTTTTGATAGCTA
TGTATTTTGTTAATTTAAATCAGATTTTAAAACTTTATTATTGACTATTTATATATATTATATATTATAT
ATTTTCATGGTTTAATCAAAATCTATTAAATTATTTCTAAAATCTCTAAATATCGAATTCTCTAAAAAGC
TTCATCAACAAAAGCATTTCAATTATCTAACACAATGAGAATAATTCAAGAACTGAAATAGAAAGAAATC
TAGAAAAAAAAGAGAGTGAGGTGCCCTATTAAATCGGTGCTCTCCTCTCTAACAGAAGCGCCTACACGCA
CCCAAGAGAGCTCTTTTTCTTTCTTTTTTCGGAGCACACATACACGCATACACTCCTCAGAAGTGTATAG
AGAAAATGGGAGAAGAAGCGAAAGAAGACGAAGAAGCGGTTGTGATGTATGCATCGGGCGTTTCTATCTC
TCTCCGTGAGCAACGAGCTAGTCAACCCATCGATCCATTTTTGTGAGCACACACAGAGAGAGACTCAAAC
ACACTCACAGCTTCACACTGAGCTCCAAGAGCTCTGTAGAGAGAAGCCAGAGTATGCTTTCCTCGATTTT
CCTAACGTCTTCTTCTTCTGCTTTTTTCTTTTTCCCAACGAGTTGTAGTCCACTAACTTCAATTTTTCCT
CCAGAGAAAGAGTTTTAGAGAGACAGCTGATAAATACACTAGAGAAATAAAAAGAATGATAAAAATTTGC
TATTTTAATCAGTTCCCTCTCGTTTCTCTAAGTTTTGTTGTTGGGTTGGGAAATTAAAATTGGAAAATGG
AAATAACGTTTTTTTCTGTCTAATCTTGAATTCTCCAGACATTTCTTATTTCCTTTTTTGTTGCAAGTTT
TTCTTCCTTCTCTAATTTTTAATCAAAGATATCTCGCTATGAACTTTGAATTTTTGATATTTTGATTCTA
TAAATACATAAAGTAATCTAAATGCTCTTTTAAAATAAATCTACAGTAGCCCTATTTTCAGGGATCCCCG
GGATTGGCCAAAGGACCCAAAGGTATGTTTCGAATGATACTAACATAACATAGAACATTTTCAGGAGGAC
CCTTGGAGGGTACCGAGCTCAGAAAAAATGACCGCTCCAAAGAAGAAACGCAAAGTACCGAGCTCAGAAA
AAATGACGGCACCTAAAAAGAAACGCAAAGTACCGGTAGAAAAAATGAGTAAAGGAGAAGAACTTTTCAC
TGGAGTTGTCCCAATTCTTGTTGAATTAGATGGTGATGTTAATGGGCACAAATTTTCTGTCAGTGGAGAG
GGTGAAGGTGATGCAACATACGGAAAACTTACCCTTAAATTTATTTGCACTACTGGAAAACTACCTGTTC
CATGGGTAAGTTTAAACATATATATACTAACTAACCCTGATTATTTAAATTTTCAGCCAACACTTGTCAC
TACTTTCTGTTATGGTGTTCAATGCTTCTCGAGATACCCAGATCATATGAAACGGCATGACTTTTTCAAG
AGTGCCATGCCCGAAGGTTATGTACAGGAAAGAACTATATTTTTCAAAGATGACGGGAACTACAAGACAC
GTAAGTTTAAACAGTTCGGTACTAACTAACCATACATATTTAAATTTTCAGGTGCTGAAGTCAAGTTTGA
AGGTGATACCCTTGTTAATAGAATCGAGTTAAAAGGTATTGATTTTAAAGAAGATGGAAACATTCTTGGA
CACAAATTGGAATACAACTATAACTCACACAATGTATACATCATGGCAGACAAACAAAAGAATGGAATCA
AAGTTGTAAGTTTAAACATGATTTTACTAACTAACTAATCTGATTTAAATTTTCAGAACTTCAAAATTAG
ACACAACATTGAAGATGGAAGCGTTCAACTAGCAGACCATTATCAACAAAATACTCCAATTGGCGATGGC
CCTGTCCTTTTACCAGACAACCATTACCTGTCCACACAATCTGCCCTTTCGAAAGATCCCAACGAAAAGA
GAGACCACATGGTCCTTCTTGAGTTTGTAACAGCTGCTGGGATTACACATGGCATGGATGAACTATACAA
AGCGCCGGTCGCTACCATTACCAACTTGTCTGGTGTCAAAAATAATAGGGGCCGCTGTCATCAGAGTAAG
TTTAAACTGAGTTCTACTAACTAACGAGTAATATTTAAATTTTCAGCATCTCGCGCCCGTGCCTCTGACT
TCTAAGTCCAATTACTCTTCAACATCCCTACATGCTCTTTCTCCCTGTGCTCCCACCCCCTATTTTTGTT
ATTATCAAAAAACTTCTCTTAATTTCTTTGTTTTTTAGCTTCTTTTAAGTCACCTCTAACAATGAAATTG
TGTAGATTCAAAAATAGAATTAATTCGTAATAAAAAGTCGAAAAAAATTGTGCTCCCTCCCCCCATTAAT
AATAATTCTATCCCAAAATCTACACAATGTTCTGTGTACACTTCTTATGTTTTTTACTTCTGATAAATTT
TTTTGAAACATCATAGAAAAAACCGCACACAAAATACCTTATCATATGTTACGTTTCAGTTTATGACCGC
AATTTTTATTTCTTCGCACGTCTGGGCCTCTCATGACGTCAAATCATGCTCATCGTGAAAAAGTTTTGGA
GTATTTTTGGAATTTTTCAATCAAGTGAAAGTTTATGAAATTAATTTTCCTGCTTTTGCTTTTTGGGGTT
TCCCCTATTGTTTGTCAAGATTTCGAGGACGGCGTTTTTCTTGCTAAAATCACAAGTATTGATGAGCACG
ATGCAAGAAAGATCGGAAGAAGGTTTGGGTTTGAGGCTCAGTGGAAGGTGAGTAGAAGTTGATAATTTGA
AAGTGGAGTAGTGTCTATGGGGTTTTTGCCTTAAATGACAGAATACATTCCCAATATACCAAACATAACT
GTTTCCTACTAGTCGGCCGTACGGGCCCTTTCGTCTCGCGCGTTTCGGTGATGACGGTGAAAACCTCTGA
CACATGCAGCTCCCGGAGACGGTCACAGCTTGTCTGTAAGCGGATGCCGGGAGCAGACAAGCCCGTCAGG
GCGCGTCAGCGGGTGTTGGCGGGTGTCGGGGCTGGCTTAACTATGCGGCATCAGAGCAGATTGTACTGAG
AGTGCACCATATGCGGTGTGAAATACCGCACAGATGCGTAAGGAGAAAATACCGCATCAGGCGGCCTTAA
GGGCCTCGTGATACGCCTATTTTTATAGGTTAATGTCATGATAATAATGGTTTCTTAGACGTCAGGTGGC
ACTTTTCGGGGAAATGTGCGCGGAACCCCTATTTGTTTATTTTTCTAAATACATTCAAATATGTATCCGC
TCATGAGACAATAACCCTGATAAATGCTTCAATAATATTGAAAAAGGAAGAGTATGAGTATTCAACATTT
CCGTGTCGCCCTTATTCCCTTTTTTGCGGCATTTTGCCTTCCTGTTTTTGCTCACCCAGAAACGCTGGTG
AAAGTAAAAGATGCTGAAGATCAGTTGGGTGCACGAGTGGGTTACATCGAACTGGATCTCAACAGCGGTA
AGATCCTTGAGAGTTTTCGCCCCGAAGAACGTTTTCCAATGATGAGCACTTTTAAAGTTCTGCTATGTGG
CGCGGTATTATCCCGTATTGACGCCGGGCAAGAGCAACTCGGTCGCCGCATACACTATTCTCAGAATGAC
TTGGTTGAGTACTCACCAGTCACAGAAAAGCATCTTACGGATGGCATGACAGTAAGAGAATTATGCAGTG
CTGCCATAACCATGAGTGATAACACTGCGGCCAACTTACTTCTGACAACGATCGGAGGACCGAAGGAGCT
AACCGCTTTTTTGCACAACATGGGGGATCATGTAACTCGCCTTGATCGTTGGGAACCGGAGCTGAATGAA
GCCATACCAAACGACGAGCGTGACACCACGATGCCTGTAGCAATGGCAACAACGTTGCGCAAACTATTAA
CTGGCGAACTACTTACTCTAGCTTCCCGGCAACAATTAATAGACTGGATGGAGGCGGATAAAGTTGCAGG
ACCACTTCTGCGCTCGGCCCTTCCGGCTGGCTGGTTTATTGCTGATAAATCTGGAGCCGGTGAGCGTGGG
TCTCGCGGTATCATTGCAGCACTGGGGCCAGATGGTAAGCCCTCCCGTATCGTAGTTATCTACACGACGG
GGAGTCAGGCAACTATGGATGAACGAAATAGACAGATCGCTGAGATAGGTGCCTCACTGATTAAGCATTG
GTAACTGTCAGACCAAGTTTACTCATATATACTTTAGATTGATTTAAAACTTCATTTTTAATTTAAAAGG
ATCTAGGTGAAGATCCTTTTTGATAATCTCATGACCAAAATCCCTTAACGTGAGTTTTCGTTCCACTGAG
CGTCAGACCCCGTAGAAAAGATCAAAGGATCTTCTTGAGATCCTTTTTTTCTGCGCGTAATCTGCTGCTT
GCAAACAAAAAAACCACCGCTACCAGCGGTGGTTTGTTTGCCGGATCAAGAGCTACCAACTCTTTTTCCG
AAGGTAACTGGCTTCAGCAGAGCGCAGATACCAAATACTGTCCTTCTAGTGTAGCCGTAGTTAGGCCACC
ACTTCAAGAACTCTGTAGCACCGCCTACATACCTCGCTCTGCTAATCCTGTTACCAGTGGCTGCTGCCAG
TGGCGATAAGTCGTGTCTTACCGGGTTGGACTCAAGACGATAGTTACCGGATAAGGCGCAGCGGTCGGGC
TGAACGGGGGGTTCGTGCACACAGCCCAGCTTGGAGCGAACGACCTACACCGAACTGAGATACCTACAGC
GTGAGCATTGAGAAAGCGCCACGCTTCCCGAAGGGAGAAAGGCGGACAGGTATCCGGTAAGCGGCAGGGT
CGGAACAGGAGAGCGCACGAGGGAGCTTCCAGGGGGAAACGCCTGGTATCTTTATAGTCCTGTCGGGTTT
CGCCACCTCTGACTTGAGCGTCGATTTTTGTGATGCTCGTCAGGGGGGCGGAGCCTATGGAAAAACGCCA
GCAACGCGGCCTTTTTACGGTTCCTGGCCTTTTGCTGGCCTTTTGCTCACATGTTCTTTCCTGCGTTATC
CCCTGATTCTGTGGATAACCGTATTACCGCCTTTGAGTGAGCTGATACCGCTCGCCGCAGCCGAACGACC
GAGCGCAGCGAGTCAGTGAGCGAGGAAGCGGAAGAGCGCCCAATACGCAAACCGCCTCTCCCCGCGCGTT
GGCCGATTCATTAATGCAGCTGGCACGACAGGTTTCCCGACTGGAAAGCGGGCAGTGAGCGCAACGCAAT
TAATGTGAGTTAGCTCACTCATTAGGCACCCCAGGCTTTACACTTTATGCTTCCGGCTCGTATGTTGTGT
GGAATTGTGAGCGGATAACAATTTCACACAGGAAACAGCTATGACCATGATTACGCCAAGCTGTAAGTTT
AAACATGATCTTACTAACTAACTATTCTCATTTAAATTTTCAGAGCTTAAAAATGGCTGAAATCACTCAC
AACGATGGATACGCTAACAACTTGGAAATGAAAT
