>Addgene plasmid #68120 | Prab-3::NLS::GFP | addgene partial sequence | sequence record 121067 | PD49-83-R 5'-GAGCACAGGGAGAAAGAGCA-3'
AGTAATTGGACTTAGAAGTCAGAGGCACGGGCGCGAGATGCTGAAAATTTAAATATTACTCGTTAGTTAG
TAGAACTCAGTTTAAACTTACTCTGATGACAGCGGCCCCTATTATTTTTGACACCAGACAAGTTGGTAAT
GGTAGCGACCGGCGCTTTGTATAGTTCATCCATGCCATGTGTAATCCCAGCAGCTGTTACAAACTCAAGA
AGGACCATGTGGTCTCTCTTTTCGTTGGGATCTTTCGAAAGGGCAGATTGTGTGGACAGGTAATGGTTGT
CTGGTAAAAGGACAGGGCCATCGCCAATTGGAGTATTTTGTTGATAATGGTCTGCTAGTTGAACGCTTCC
ATCTTCAATGTTGTGTCTAATTTTGAAGTTCTGAAAATTTAAATCAGATTAGTTAGTTAGTAAAATCATG
TTTAAACTTACAACTTTGATTCCATTCTTTTGTTTGTCTGCCATGATGTATACATTGTGTGAGTTATAGT
TGTATTCCAATTTGTGTCCAAGAATGTTTCCATCTTCTTTAAAATCAATACCTTTTAACTCGATTCTATT
AACAAGGGTATCACCTTCAAACTTGACTTCAGCACCTGAAAATTTAAATATGTATGGTTAGTTAGTACCG
AACTGTTTAAACTTACGTGTCTTGTAGTTCCCGTCATCTTTGAAAAATATAGTTCTTTCCTGTACATAAC
CTTCGGGCATGGCACTCTTGAAAAAGTCATGCCGTTTCATATGATCTGGGTATCTCGAGAAGCATTGAAC
ACCATAACAGAAAGTAGTGACAAGTGTTGGCTGAAAATTTAAATAATCAGGGTTAGTTAGTATATATATG
TTTAAACTTACCCATGGAACAGGTAGTTTTCCAGTAGTGCAAATAAATTTAAGGGTAAGTTTTCCGTATG
TTGCATCACCTTCACCCTCTCCACTGACAGAAAATTTGTGCCCATTAACATCACCATCTAATTCAACAAG
AATTGGGACAACTCCAGTGAAAAGTTCTTCTCCTTTA
