>Addgene plasmid #68120 | Prab-3::NLS::GFP | addgene partial sequence | sequence record 121073 | GFP-R 5'-CCATCTAATTCAACAAGAATTGGGACAAC-3'
AAGTTCTTCTCCTTTACTCATTTTTTCTACCGGTACTTTGCGTTTCTTTTTAGGTGCCGTCATTTTTTCT
GAGCTCGGTACTTTGCGTTTCTTCTTTGGAGCGGTCATTTTTTCTGAGCTCGGTACCCTCCAAGGGTCCT
CCTGAAAATGTTCTATGTTATGTTAGTATCATTCGAAACATACCTTTGGGTCCTTTGGCCAATCCCGGGG
ATCCCTGAAAATAGGGCTACTGTAGATTTATTTTAAAAGAGCATTTAGATTACTTTATGTATTTATAGAA
TCAAAATATCAAAAATTCAAAGTTCATAGCGAGATATCTTTGATTAAAAATTAGAGAAGGAAGAAAAACT
TGCAACAAAAAAGGAAATAAGAAATGTCTGGAGAATTCAAGATTAGACAGAAAAAAACGTTATTTCCATT
TTCCAATTTTAATTTCCCAACCCAACAACAAAACTTAGAGAAACGAGAGGGAACTGATTAAAATAGCAAA
TTTTTATCATTCTTTTTATTTCTCTAGTGTATTTATCAGCTGTCTCTCTAAAACTCTTTCTCTGGAGGAA
AAATTGAAGTTAGTGGACTACAACTCGTTGGGAAAAAGAAAAAAGCAGAAGAAGAAGACGTTAGGAAAAT
CGAGGAAAGCATACTCTGGCTTCTCTCTACAGAGCTCTTGGAGCTCAGTGTGAAGCTGTGAGTGTGTTTG
AGTCTCTCTCTGTGTGTGCTCACAAAAATGGATCGATGGGTTGACTAGCTCGTTGCTCACGGAGAGGGAT
AGAAACGCCCGATGCATACATCACAACCGCTTCTTCGTCTTCTTTCGCTTCTTCTCCCATTTTCTCTATA
CACTTCTGAGGAGTGTATGCGTGTATGTGTGCTCCGAAAAA
